>Addgene plasmid #99146 | pCW57.1-Tet-UPF1WT (pRKB264) | addgene full sequence | sequence record 190504 | Addgene NGS Result
AATTCTCGACCTCGAGACAAATGGCAGTATTCATCCACAATTTTAAAAGAAAAGGGGGGATTGGGGGGTA
CAGTGCAGGGGAAAGAATAGTAGACATAATAGCAACAGACATACAAACTAAAGAATTACAAAAACAAATT
ACAAAAATTCAAAATTTTCGGGTTTATTACAGGGACAGCAGAGATCCACTTTGGCCGCGAATCGATATGT
CGAGTTTACTCCCTATCAGTGATAGAGAACGTATGTCGAGTTTACTCCCTATCAGTGATAGAGAACGATG
TCGAGTTTACTCCCTATCAGTGATAGAGAACGTATGTCGAGTTTACTCCCTATCAGTGATAGAGAACGTA
TGTCGAGTTTACTCCCTATCAGTGATAGAGAACGTATGTCGAGTTTATCCCTATCAGTGATAGAGAACGT
ATGTCGAGTTTACTCCCTATCAGTGATAGAGAACGTATGTCGAGGTAGGCGTGTACGGTGGGAGGCCTAT
ATAAGCAGAGCTCGTTTAGTGAACCGTCAGATCGCCTGGAGAATTCGGAGGCACCATGGACTACAAAGAC
GATGACGACAAGGGCGGCTCTGTGGAAGCCTATGGGCCGAGCAGCCAAACTCTGACCTTCCTCGATACTG
AGGAAGCTGAACTCCTGGGAGCCGACACACAAGGAAGCGAATTTGAGTTTACTGACTTTACGCTGCCCTC
ACAGACACAGACCCCACCAGGTGGTCCTGGAGGCCCCGGGGGTGGCGGCGCCGGGGGACCCGGCGGAGCC
GGTGCTGGGGCCGCGGCAGGCCAACTGGATGCTCAGGTAGGACCTGAAGGGATCCTCCAAAACGGAGCTG
TCGATGACAGCGTGGCTAAAACGAGTCAGCTCCTGGCCGAACTTAATTTCGAAGAAGACGAAGAGGACAC
GTATTACACCAAGGACCTGCCTATACACGCTTGCAGTTACTGCGGTATACACGATCCTGCCTGCGTGGTT
TACTGTAATACCAGCAAGAAGTGGTTCTGCAACGGACGTGGAAATACTTCTGGCAGCCACATTGTAAATC
ACCTTGTGAGGGCAAAATGCAAAGAGGTGACCCTGCACAAGGACGGGCCCCTGGGGGAGACAGTCCTGGA
GTGCTACAACTGCGGCTGTCGCAACGTCTTCCTCCTCGGCTTCATCCCGGCCAAAGCTGACTCAGTGGTG
GTGCTGCTGTGCAGGCAGCCCTGTGCCAGCCAGAGCAGCCTCAAGGACATCAACTGGGACAGCTCGCAGT
GGCAGCCGCTGATCCAGGACCGCTGCTTCCTGTCCTGGCTGGTCAAGATCCCCTCCGAGCAGGAGCAGCT
GCGGGCACGCCAGATCACGGCACAGCAGATCAACAAGCTGGAGGAGCTGTGGAAGGAAAACCCTTCTGCC
ACGCTGGAGGACCTGGAGAAGCCGGGGGTGGACGAGGAGCCGCAGCATGTCCTCCTGCGGTACGAGGACG
CCTACCAGTACCAGAACATATTCGGGCCCCTGGTCAAGCTGGAGGCCGACTACGACAAGAAGCTGAAGGA
GTCCCAGACTCAAGATAACATCACTGTCAGGTGGGACCTGGGCCTTAACAAGAAGAGAATCGCCTACTTC
ACTTTGCCCAAGACTGACTCTGACATGCGGCTCATGCAGGGGGATGAGATATGCCTGCGGTACAAAGGGG
ACCTTGCGCCCCTGTGGAAAGGGATCGGCCACGTCATCAAGGTCCCTGATAATTATGGCGATGAGATCGC
CATTGAGCTGCGGAGCAGCGTGGGTGCACCTGTGGAGGTGACTCACAACTTCCAGGTGGATTTTGTGTGG
AAGTCGACCTCCTTTGACAGGATGCAGAGCGCATTGAAAACGTTTGCCGTGGATGAGACCTCGGTGTCTG
GCTACATCTACCACAAGCTGTTGGGCCACGAGGTGGAGGACGTAATCATCAAGTGCCAGCTGCCCAAGCG
CTTCACGGCGCAGGGCCTCCCCGACCTCAACCACTCCCAGGTTTATGCCGTGAAGACTGTGCTGCAAAGA
CCACTGAGCCTGATCCAGGGCCCGCCAGGCACGGGGAAGACGGTGACGTCGGCCACCATCGTCTACCACC
TGGCCCGGCAAGGCAACGGGCCGGTGCTGGTGTGTGCTCCGAGCAACATCGCCGTGGACCAGCTAACGGA
GAAGATCCACCAGACGGGGCTAAAGGTCGTGCGCCTCTGCGCCAAGAGCCGTGAGGCCATCGACTCCCCG
GTGTCTTTTCTGGCCCTGCACAACCAGATCAGGAACATGGACAGCATGCCTGAGCTGCAGAAGCTGCAGC
AGCTGAAAGACGAGACTGGGGAGCTGTCGTCTGCCGACGAGAAGCGGTACCGGGCCTTGAAGCGCACCGC
AGAGAGAGAGCTGCTGATGAACGCAGATGTCATCTGCTGCACATGTGTGGGCGCCGGTGACCCGAGGCTG
GCCAAGATGCAGTTCCGCTCCATTTTAATCGACGAAAGCACCCAGGCCACCGAGCCGGAGTGCATGGTTC
CCGTGGTCCTCGGGGCCAAGCAGCTGATCCTTGTAGGCGACCACTGCCAGCTGGGCCCAGTGGTGATGTG
CAAGAAGGCGGCCAAGGCCGGGCTGTCACAGTCGCTCTTCGAGCGCCTGGTGGTGCTGGGCATCCGGCCC
ATCCGCCTGCAGGTCCAGTACCGGATGCACCCTGCACTCAGCGCCTTCCCATCCAACATCTTCTACGAGG
GCTCCCTCCAGAATGGTGTCACTGCAGCGGATCGTGTGAAGAAGGGATTTGACTTCCAGTGGCCCCAACC
CGATAAACCGATGTTCTTCTACGTGACCCAGGGCCAAGAGGAGATTGCCAGCTCGGGCACCTCCTACCTG
AACAGGACCGAGGCTGCGAACGTGGAGAAGATCACCACGAAGTTGCTGAAGGCAGGCGCCAAGCCGGACC
AGATTGGCATCATCACGCCCTACGAGGGCCAGCGCTCCTACCTGGTGCAGTACATGCAGTTCAGCGGCTC
CCTGCACACCAAGCTCTACCAGGAGGTGGAGATCGCCAGTGTGGACGCCTTTCAGGGACGCGAGAAGGAC
TTCATCATCCTGTCCTGTGTGCGGGCCAACGAGCACCAAGGCATTGGCTTTTTAAATGACCCCAGGCGTC
TGAACGTGGCCCTGACCAGAGCAAGGTATGGCGTCATCATTGTGGGCAACCCGAAGGCACTATCAAAGCA
GCCGCTCTGGAACCACCTGCTGAACTACTATAAGGAGCAGAAGGTGCTGGTGGAGGGGCCGCTCAACAAC
CTGCGTGAGAGCCTCATGCAGTTCAGCAAGCCACGGAAGCTGGTCAACACTATCAACCCGGGAGCCCGCT
TCATGACCACAGCCATGTATGATGCCCGGGAGGCCATCATCCCAGGCTCCGTCTATGATCGGAGCAGCCA
GGGCCGGCCTTCCAGCATGTACTTCCAGACCCATGACCAGATTGGCATGATCAGTGCCGGCCCTAGCCAC
GTGGCTGCCATGAACATTCCCATCCCCTTCAACCTGGTCATGCCACCCATGCCACCGCCTGGCTATTTTG
GACAAGCCAACGGGCCTGCTGCAGGGCGAGGCACCCCGAAAGGCAAGACTGGTCGTGGGGGACGCCAGAA
GAACCGCTTTGGGCTTCCTGGACCCAGCCAGACTAACCTCCCCAACAGCCAAGCCAGCCAGGATGTGGCG
TCACAGCCCTTCTCTCAGGGCGCCCTGACGCAGGGCTACATCTCCATGAGCCAGCCTTCCCAGATGAGCC
AGCCCGGCCTCTCCCAGCCGGAGCTGTCCCAGGACAGTTACCTTGGTGACGAGTTTAAATCACAAATCGA
CGTGGCGCTCTCACAGGACTCCACGTACCAGGGAGAGCGGGCTTACCAGCATGGCGGGGTGACGGGGCTG
TCCCAGTATTAAAAGGTGGCGGCGGAAGAGCTAAGCAACGTGGCCCCTGAACCTGAAACATAAAATGAAT
GCAATTGTTGTTGTTGGATCGATCCGGGGTTGGGGTTGCGCCTTTTCCAAGGCAGCCCTGGGTTTGCGCA
GGGACGCGGCTGCTCTGGGCGTGGTTCCGGGAAACGCAGCGGCGCCGACCCTGGGTCTCGCACATTCTTC
ACGTCCGTTCGCAGCGTCACCCGGATCTTCGCCGCTACCCTTGTGGGCCCCCCGGCGACGCTTCCTGCTC
CGCCCCTAAGTCGGGAAGGTTCCTTGCGGTTCGCGGCGTGCCGGACGTGACAAACGGAAGCCGCACGTCT
CACTAGTACCCTCGCAGACGGACAGCGCCAGGGAGCAATGGCAGCGCGCCGACCGCGATGGGCTGTGGCC
AATAGCGGCTGCTCAGCAGGGCGCGCCGAGAGCAGCGGCCGGGAAGGGGCGGTGCGGGAGGCGGGGTGTG
GGGCGGTAGTGTGGGCCCTGTTCCTGCCCGCGCGGTGTTCCGCATTCTGCAAGCCTCCGGAGCGCACGTC
GGCAGTCGGCTCCCTCGTTGACCGAATCACCGACCTCTCTCCCCAGCAATTCACCATGACCGAGTACAAG
CCCACGGTGCGCCTCGCCACCCGCGACGACGTCCCCAGGGCCGTACGCACCCTCGCCGCCGCGTTCGCCG
ACTACCCCGCCACGCGCCACACCGTCGATCCGGACCGCCACATCGAGCGGGTCACCGAGCTGCAAGAACT
CTTCCTCACGCGCGTCGGGCTCGACATCGGCAAGGTGTGGGTCGCGGACGACGGCGCCGCGGTGGCGGTC
TGGACCACGCCGGAGAGCGTCGAAGCGGGGGCGGTGTTCGCCGAGATCGGCCCGCGCATGGCCGAGTTGA
GCGGTTCCCGGCTGGCCGCGCAGCAACAGATGGAAGGCCTCCTGGCGCCGCACCGGCCCAAGGAGCCCGC
GTGGTTCCTGGCCACCGTCGGCGTCTCGCCCGACCACCAGGGCAAGGGTCTGGGCAGCGCCGTCGTGCTC
CCCGGAGTGGAGGCGGCCGAGCGCGCCGGGGTGCCCGCCTTCCTGGAGACCTCCGCGCCCCGCAACCTCC
CCTTCTACGAGCGGCTCGGCTTCACCGTCACCGCCGACGTCGAGGTGCCCGAAGGACCGCGCACCTGGTG
CATGACCCGCAAGCCCGGTGCCGAAGGTAGAGGTTCTCTCCTCACTTGTGGTGATGTTGAAGAAAACCCT
GGTCCAATGTCTAGACTGGACAAGAGCAAAGTCATAAACGGAGCTCTGGAATTACTCAATGGTGTCGGTA
TCGAAGGCCTGACGACAAGGAAACTCGCTCAAAAGCTGGGAGTTGAGCAGCCTACCCTGTACTGGCACGT
GAAGAACAAGCGGGCCCTGCTCGATGCCCTGCCAATCGAGATGCTGGACAGGCATCATACCCACTTCTGC
CCCCTGGAAGGCGAGTCATGGCAAGACTTTCTGCGGAACAACGCCAAGTCATACCGCTGTGCTCTCCTCT
CACATCGCGACGGGGCTAAAGTGCATCTCGGCACCCGCCCAACAGAGAAACAGTACGAAACCCTGGAAAA
TCAGCTCGCGTTCCTGTGTCAGCAAGGCTTCTCCCTGGAGAACGCACTGTACGCTCTGTCCGCCGTGGGC
CACTTTACACTGGGCTGCGTATTGGAGGAACAGGAGCATCAAGTAGCAAAAGAGGAAAGAGAGACACCTA
CCACCGATTCTATGCCCCCACTTCTGAGACAAGCAATTGAGCTGTTCGACCGGCAGGGAGCCGAACCTGC
CTTCCTTTTCGGCCTGGAACTAATCATATGTGGCCTGGAGAAACAGCTAAAGTGCGAAAGCGGCGGGCCG
ACCGACGCCCTTGACGATTTTGACTTAGACATGCTCCCAGCCGATGCCCTTGACGACTTTGACCTTGATA
TGCTGCCTGCTGACGCTCTTGACGATTTTGACCTTGACATGCTCCCCGGGTAACTAAGTAAGGATCGATC
CAAGATATCGTATTCTTAACTATGTTGCTCCTTTTACGCTATGTGGATACGCTGCTTTAATGCCTTTGTA
TCATGCTATTGCTTCCCGTATGGCTTTCATTTTCTCCTCCTTGTATAAATCCTGGTTGCTGTCTCTTTAT
GAGGAGTTGTGGCCCGTTGTCAGGCAACGTGGCGTGGTGTGCACTGTGTTTGCTGACGCAACCCCCACTG
GTTGGGGCATTGCCACCACCTGTCAGCTCCTTTCCGGGACTTTCGCTTTCCCCCTCCCTATTGCCACGGC
GGAACTCATCGCCGCCTGCCTTGCCCGCTGCTGGACAGGGGCTCGGCTGTTGGGCACTGACAATTCCGTG
GTGTTGTCGGGGAAGCTGACGTCCTTTCCATGGCTGCTCGCCTGTGTTGCCACCTGGATTCTGCGCGGGA
CGTCCTTCTGCTACGTCCCTTCGGCCCTCAATCCAGCGGACCTTCCTTCCCGCGGCCTGCTGCCGGCTCT
GCGGCCTCTTCCGCGTCTTCGCCTTCGCCCTCAGACGAGTCGGATCTCCCTTTGGGCCGCCTCCCCGCCT
GTTTCGCCTCGGCGTCCGGACTAGAGGTACCTTTAAGACCAATGACTTACAAGGCAGCTGTAGATCTTAG
CCACTTTTTAAAAGAAAAGGGGGGACTGGAAGGGCTAATTCACTCCCAACGAAGACAAGATCTGCTTTTT
GCTTGTACTGGGTCTCTCTGGTTAGACCAGATCTGAGCCTGGGAGCTCTCTGGCTAACTAGGGAACCCAC
TGCTTAAGCCTCAATAAAGCTTGCCTTGAGTGCTTCAAGTAGTGTGTGCCCGTCTGTTGTGTGACTCTGG
TAACTAGAGATCCCTCAGACCCTTTTAGTCAGTGTGGAAAATCTCTAGCAGTAGTAGTTCATGTCATCTT
ATTATTCAGTATTTATAACTTGCAAAGAAATGAATATCAGAGAGTGAGAGGAACTTGTTTATTGCAGCTT
ATAATGGTTACAAATAAAGCAATAGCATCACAAATTTCACAAATAAAGCATTTTTTTCACTGCATTCTAG
TTGTGGTTTGTCCAAACTCATCAATGTATCTTATCATGTCTGGCTCTAGCTATCCCGCCCCTAACTCCGC
CCATCCCGCCCCTAACTCCGCCCAGTTCCGCCCATTCTCCGCCCCATGGCTGACTAATTTTTTTTATTTA
TGCAGAGGCCGAGGCCGCCTCGGCCTCTGAGCTATTCCAGAAGTAGTGAGGAGGCTTTTTTGGAGGCCTT
TCAAATATGTATCCGCTCATGAGACAATAACCCTGATAAATGCTTCAATAATATTGAAAAAGGAAGAGTA
TGAGTATTCAACATTTCCGTGTCGCCCTTATTCCCTTTTTTGCGGCATTTTGCCTTCCTGTTTTTGCTCA
CCCAGAAACGCTGGTGAAAGTAAAAGATGCTGAAGATCAGTTGGGTGCACGAGTGGGTTACATCGAACTG
GATCTCAACAGCGGTAAGATCCTTGAGAGTTTTCGCCCCGAAGAACGTTTTCCAATGATGAGCACTTTTA
AAGTTCTGCTATGTGGCGCGGTATTATCCCGTATTGACGCCGGGCAAGAGCAACTCGGTCGCCGCATACA
CTATTCTCAGAATGACTTGGTTGAGTACTCACCAGTCACAGAAAAGCATCTTACGGATGGCATGACAGTA
AGAGAATTATGCAGTGCTGCCATAACCATGAGTGATAACACTGCGGCCAACTTACTTCTGACAACGATCG
GAGGACCGAAGGAGCTAACCGCTTTTTTGCACAACATGGGGGATCATGTAACTCGCCTTGATCGTTGGGA
ACCGGAGCTGAATGAAGCCATACCAAACGACGAGCGTGACACCACGATGCCTGTAGCAATGGCAACAACG
TTGCGCAAACTATTAACTGGCGAACTACTTACTCTAGCTTCCCGGCAACAATTAATAGACTGGATGGAGG
CGGATAAAGTTGCAGGACCACTTCTGCGCTCGGCCCTTCCGGCTGGCTGGTTTATTGCTGATAAATCTGG
AGCCGGTGAGCGTGGGTCTCGCGGTATCATTGCAGCACTGGGGCCAGATGGTAAGCCCTCCCGTATCGTA
GTTATCTACACGACGGGGAGTCAGGCAACTATGGATGAACGAAATAGACAGATCGCTGAGATAGGTGCCT
CACTGATTAAGCATTGGTAACTGTCAGACCAAGTTTACTCATATATACTTTAGATTGATTTAAAACTTCA
TTTTTAATTTAAAAGGATCTAGGTGAAGATCCTTTTTGATAATCTCATGACCAAAATCCCTTAACGTGAG
TTTTCGTTCCACTGAGCGTCAGACCCCGTAGAAAAGATCAAAGGATCTTCTTGAGATCCTTTTTTTCTGC
GCGTAATCTGCTGCTTGCAAACAAAAAAACCACCGCTACCAGCGGTGGTTTGTTTGCCGGATCAAGAGCT
ACCAACTCTTTTTCCGAAGGTAACTGGCTTCAGCAGAGCGCAGATACCAAATACTGTTCTTCTAGTGTAG
CCGTAGTTAGGCCACCACTTCAAGAACTCTGTAGCACCGCCTACATACCTCGCTCTGCTAATCCTGTTAC
CAGTGGCTGCTGCCAGTGGCGATAAGTCGTGTCTTACCGGGTTGGACTCAAGACGATAGTTACCGGATAA
GGCGCAGCGGTCGGGCTGAACGGGGGGTTCGTGCACACAGCCCAGCTTGGAGCGAACGACCTACACCGAA
CTGAGATACCTACAGCGTGAGCTATGAGAAAGCGCCACGCTTCCCGAAGGGAGAAAGGCGGACAGGTATC
CGGTAAGCGGCAGGGTCGGAACAGGAGAGCGCACGAGGGAGCTTCCAGGGGGAAACGCCTGGTATCTTTA
TAGTCCTGTCGGGTTTCGCCACCTCTGACTTGAGCGTCGATTTTTGTGATGCTCGTCAGGGGGGCGGAGC
CTATGGAAAAACGCCAGCAACGCGGCCTTTTTACGGTTCCTGGCCTTTTGCTGGCCTTTTGCTCACATGT
TCTTTCCTGCGTTATCCCCTGATTCTGTGGATAACCGTATTACCGCCTTTGAGTGAGCTGATACCGCTCG
CCGCAGCCGAACGACCGAGCGCAGCGAGTCAGTGAGCGAGGAAGCGGAAGAGCGCCCAATACGCAAACCG
CCTCTCCCCGCGCGTTGGCCGATTCATTAATGCAGCTGGCACGACAGGTTTCCCGACTGGAAAGCGGGCA
GTGAGCGCAACGCAATTAATGTGAGTTAGCTCACTCATTAGGCACCCCAGGCTTTACACTTTATGCTTCC
GGCTCGTATGTTGTGTGGAATTGTGAGCGGATAACAATTTCACACAGGAAACAGCTATGACCATGATTAC
GCCAAGCGCGCAATTAACCCTCACTAAAGGGAACAAAAGCTGGAGCTGCAAGCTTAATGTAGTCTTATGC
AATACTCTTGTAGTCTTGCAACATGGTAACGATGAGTTAGCAACATGCCTTACAAGGAGAGAAAAAGCAC
CGTGCATGCCGATTGGTGGAAGTAAGGTGGTACGATCGTGCCTTATTAGGAAGGCAACAGACGGGTCTGA
CATGGATTGGACGAACCACTGAATTGCCGCATTGCAGAGATATTGTATTTAAGTGCCTAGCTCGATACAT
AAACGGGTCTCTCTGGTTAGACCAGATCTGAGCCTGGGAGCTCTCTGGCTAACTAGGGAACCCACTGCTT
AAGCCTCAATAAAGCTTGCCTTGAGTGCTTCAAGTAGTGTGTGCCCGTCTGTTGTGTGACTCTGGTAACT
AGAGATCCCTCAGACCCTTTTAGTCAGTGTGGAAAATCTCTAGCAGTGGCGCCCGAACAGGGACTTGAAA
GCGAAAGGGAAACCAGAGGAGCTCTCTCGACGCAGGACTCGGCTTGCTGAAGCGCGCACGGCAAGAGGCG
AGGGGCGGCGACTGGTGAGTACGCCAAAAATTTTGACTAGCGGAGGCTAGAAGGAGAGAGATGGGTGCGA
GAGCGTCAGTATTAAGCGGGGGAGAATTAGATCGCGATGGGAAAAAATTCGGTTAAGGCCAGGGGGAAAG
AAAAAATATAAATTAAAACATATAGTATGGGCAAGCAGGGAGCTAGAACGATTCGCAGTTAATCCTGGCC
TGTTAGAAACATCAGAAGGCTGTAGACAAATACTGGGACAGCTACAACCATCCCTTCAGACAGGATCAGA
AGAACTTAGATCATTATATAATACAGTAGCAACCCTCTATTGTGTGCATCAAAGGATAGAGATAAAAGAC
ACCAAGGAAGCTTTAGACAAGATAGAGGAAGAGCAAAACAAAAGTAAGACCACCGCACAGCAAGCGGCCG
CTGATCTTCAGACCTGGAGGAGGAGATATGAGGGACAATTGGAGAAGTGAATTATATAAATATAAAGTAG
TAAAAATTGAACCATTAGGAGTAGCACCCACCAAGGCAAAGAGAAGAGTGGTGCAGAGAGAAAAAAGAGC
AGTGGGAATAGGAGCTTTGTTCCTTGGGTTCTTGGGAGCAGCAGGAAGCACTATGGGCGCAGCGTCAATG
ACGCTGACGGTACAGGCCAGACAATTATTGTCTGGTATAGTGCAGCAGCAGAACAATTTGCTGAGGGCTA
TTGAGGCGCAACAGCATCTGTTGCAACTCACAGTCTGGGGCATCAAGCAGCTCCAGGCAAGAATCCTGGC
TGTGGAAAGATACCTAAAGGATCAACAGCTCCTGGGGATTTGGGGTTGCTCTGGAAAACTCATTTGCACC
ACTGCTGTGCCTTGGAATGCTAGTTGGAGTAATAAATCTCTGGAACAGATTTGGAATCACACGACCTGGA
TGGAGTGGGACAGAGAAATTAACAATTACACAAGCTTAATACACTCCTTAATTGAAGAATCGCAAAACCA
GCAAGAAAAGAATGAACAAGAATTATTGGAATTAGATAAATGGGCAAGTTTGTGGAATTGGTTTAACATA
ACAAATTGGCTGTGGTATATAAAATTATTCATAATGATAGTAGGAGGCTTGGTAGGTTTAAGAATAGTTT
TTGCTGTACTTTCTATAGTGAATAGAGTTAGGCAGGGATATTCACCATTATCGTTTCAGACCCACCTCCC
AACCCCGAGGGGAC
Features (pLannotate 1.2.2; 26 found; start..end, strand, type, name):
     41..158     +  misc_feature   cPPT/CTS: central polypurine tract and central termination sequence of HIV-1
    212..526     +  promoter       tight TRE promoter: Tet-responsive promoter PTight, consisting of seven tet operator sequences followed by the minimal CMV promoter
    579..3929    +  CDS            UPF1: RENT1_HUMAN - Also known as KIAA0221, RENT1. Experimental evidence at protein level: Swiss-Prot protein existence level 1. RNA-dependent helicase and ATPase required for nonsense- mediated decay (NMD) of mRNAs containing premature stop codons. Is recruited to mRNAs upon translation termination and undergoes a cycle of phosphorylation and dephosphorylation; its phosphorylation appears to be a key step in NMD. Recruited by release factors to stalled ribosomes together with the SMG1C protein kinase complex to form the transient SURF (SMG1-UPF1-eRF1-eRF3) complex. In EJC-dependent NMD, the SURF co
   4016..4526    +  promoter       hPGK promoter: human phosphoglycerate kinase 1 promoter
   4536..5132    +  CDS            PuroR (fragment): puromycin N-acetyltransferase; pac from Streptomyces; confers resistance to puromycin
   5187..5884    +  CDS            rtTA3 (fragment): reverse tetracycline transactivator 3 activates expression from Tet-responsive promoters in the presence of doxycycline
   5814..5924    +  CDS            VP48: 3 tandem repeats of the minimal activation domain of herpes simplex virus VP16 (Cheng et al., 2013)
   5960..6508    +  misc_feature   WPRE (fragment): woodchuck hepatitis virus posttranscriptional regulatory element
   6534..6605    +  CDS            nef (fragment): NEF_HV1Z2 - Experimental evidence at protein level: Swiss-Prot protein existence level 1. Extracellular Nef protein targets CD4(+) T-lymphocytes for apoptosis by interacting with CXCR4 surface receptors. From Human immunodeficiency virus type 1 group M subtype D (isolate Z2/CDC-Z34) (HIV-1).
   6607..6840    +  LTR            3' LTR (ΔU3): self-inactivating 3' long terminal repeat (LTR) from HIV-1
   6912..7033    +  polyA_signal   SV40 poly(A) signal: SV40 polyadenylation signal
   7073..7208    +  rep_origin     SV40 ori: SV40 origin of replication
   7216..7279    +  promoter       AmpR promoter: bla
   7280..8140    +  CDS            AmpR: β-lactamase; bla; confers resistance to ampicillin, carbenicillin, and related antibiotics
   8311..8899    +  rep_origin     ori: high-copy-number ColE1/pMB1/pBR322/pUC origin of replication
   9082..9174    +  CDS            lacI (fragment): lac repressor; lacI; The lac repressor binds to the lac operator to inhibit transcription in E. coli. This inhibition can be relieved by adding lactose or isopropyl-β-D-thiogalactopyranoside (IPTG).
   9187..9208    +  protein_bind   CAP binding site: CAP binding activates transcription in the presence of cAMP. E. coli catabolite activator protein
   9223..9253    +  promoter       lac promoter: promoter for the E. coli lac operon
   9257..9279    +  protein_bind   lac operator (fragment): The lac repressor binds to the lac operator to inhibit transcription in E. coli. This inhibition can be relieved by adding lactose or isopropyl-β-D-thiogalactopyranoside (IPTG). lac repressor encoded by lacI
   9322..9340    +  promoter       T3 promoter: promoter for bacteriophage T3 RNA polymerase
   9368..9594    +  promoter       RSV promoter: Rous sarcoma virus enhancer/promoter
   9595..9775    +  LTR            5' LTR (truncated): truncated 5' long terminal repeat (LTR) from HIV-1
   9822..9947    +  misc_feature   HIV-1 Ψ: packaging signal of human immunodeficiency virus type 1
   9931..10294   +  CDS            HIV-1 gag (fragment): gag protein from human immunodeficiency virus 1; gag
  10440..10673   +  misc_feature   RRE: The Rev response element (RRE) of HIV-1 allows for Rev-dependent mRNA export from the nucleus to the cytoplasm.
  11050..11074   +  CDS            Rev (fragment): human immunodeficiency virus 1 (HIV-1) Rev protein; rev; enhances nuclear export of unspliced and incompletely spliced viral mRNAs
