[The description below was written by a language model from this plasmid's Addgene catalogue record and pLannotate feature annotations shown in this document.]
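Description:
pCW57.1-Tet-UPF1WT (pRKB264) is a doxycycline-inducible, all-in-one lentiviral expression plasmid built on the pCW57.1 backbone and carrying wild-type human UPF1, the RNA helicase and ATPase central to nonsense-mediated mRNA decay. The sequenced record is about 11.1 kb. In bacteria it is maintained through a high-copy ColE1/pUC-type origin and ampicillin resistance (β-lactamase). The lentiviral framework is of the third-generation type: an RSV promoter drives a truncated HIV-1 5' LTR, followed by the Ψ packaging signal with a gag fragment, the Rev response element and the cPPT/CTS. A WPRE and a self-inactivating ΔU3 3' LTR close the transfer cassette, with an SV40 poly(A) signal and SV40 origin lying just beyond it.

The payload sits between the cPPT and WPRE as two transcription units. The tight TRE promoter (seven tet operators upstream of a minimal CMV promoter) drives the roughly 3.4 kb UPF1 coding sequence with an N-terminal FLAG tag. According to the depositor, high GC content at the 5' end prevented tagging by PCR. The first 381 bp (127 codons) were therefore replaced with an in-frame, codon-optimized, lower-GC synthetic fragment that places the FLAG tag directly after the start codon; the tag is not separately annotated in the feature table. Downstream, a constitutive human PGK promoter expresses puromycin N-acetyltransferase followed by an rtTA3-type reverse tetracycline transactivator, so transduced cells can be selected with puromycin and supply their own transactivator. Adding doxycycline then switches on FLAG-UPF1. The construct is intended for making stable mammalian cell lines with inducible UPF1 expression, and the associated study examined UPF1's role in repressing myogenesis through an E3 ubiquitin ligase activity.
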