Addgene plasmid #99146: pCW57.1-Tet-UPF1WT (pRKB264)
Purpose: Inducible lentiviral construct to express FLAG-tagged UPF1wt
Depositing lab: Robert Bradley. Depositing organization: Fred Hutchinson Cancer Center. Publication: The RNA Surveillance Factor UPF1 Represses Myogenesis via Its E3 Ubiquitin Ligase Activity. Feng Q, Jagannathan S, Bradley RK. Mol Cell. 2017 Jul 20;67(2):239-251.e6. doi: 10.1016/j.molcel.2017.05.034. Epub 2017 Jun 29. PubMed 28669802.
Backbone
  Vector backbone: pCW57.1
  Backbone manufacturer: Addgene plasmid #41393
  Backbone size w/o insert (bp): 7600
  Vector type: Mammalian Expression, Lentiviral
  Selectable markers: Puromycin
Growth in bacteria
  Bacterial resistance: Ampicillin, 100 μg/mL
  Growth temperature: 37°C
  Growth strain: NEB Stable
  Copy number: High Copy
Gene/Insert
  Gene/Insert name: UPF1 (alt name: UPF1, RNA helicase and ATPase)
  Species: H. sapiens (human)
  Insert size (bp): 3400
  Mutation: First 127 codons are optimized to reduce GC content
  Entrez Gene: UPF1 (a.k.a. HUPF1, NORF1, RENT1, UTF, pNORF1, smg-2)
  Promoter: pTight
  Tag / fusion protein: Flag (N terminal on insert)
  Cloning method: Unknown
  Sequencing primers: 5′ GTCAGATCGCCTGGAGAATT; 3′ CTAGTGAGACGTGCGGCTTC
Terms and licenses: Academic/Nonprofit Terms; Industry Terms: Not Available to Industry
Depositor comments: A UPF1 sequence-verified cDNA clone was ordered from Dharmacon (clone ID 5555509). The UPF1 cDNA was then amplified and cloned into the Dox-inducible lentiviral vector pCW57.1 (Addgene #41393) using the Gibson Assembly Cloning Kit (NEB). Due to high GC content within the first 500 bp of UPF1 cDNA, several attempts to introduce an N-terminal FLAG-tag via PCR primer overhangs failed. The FLAG-tag sequence was therefore introduced after the ATG start codon by replacing the first 381 bp of the UPF1 coding sequence with an in-frame, codon-optimized (lower GC content) gBlock DNA fragment containing the FLAG-tag (IDT).
How to cite: pCW57.1-Tet-UPF1WT (pRKB264) was a gift from Robert Bradley (Addgene plasmid # 99146 ; http://n2t.net/addgene:99146 ; RRID:Addgene_99146)
